>Addgene plasmid #103916 | DLG1_PDZ_2 | addgene full sequence | sequence record 199978 | Addgene NGS Result
TTGACAATTAATCATCGGCTCGTATAATGTGTGGAATTGTGAGCGGATAACAATTTCACACAGGAAACAG
TATTCATGTCCCCTATACTAGGTTATTGGAAAATTAAGGGCCTTGTGCAACCCACTCGACTTCTTTTGGA
ATATCTTGAAGAAAAATATGAAGAGCATTTGTATGAGCGCGATGAAGGTGATAAATGGCGAAACAAAAAG
TTTGAATTGGGTTTGGAGTTTCCCAATCTTCCTTATTATATTGATGGTGATGTTAAATTAACACAGTCTA
TGGCCATCATACGTTATATAGCTGACAAGCACAACATGTTGGGTGGTTGTCCAAAAGAGCGTGCAGAGAT
TTCAATGCTTGAAGGAGCGGTTTTGGATATTAGATACGGTGTTTCGAGAATTGCATATAGTAAAGACTTT
GAAACTCTCAAAGTTGATTTTCTTAGCAAGCTACCTGAAATGCTGAAAATGTTCGAAGATCGTTTATGTC
ATAAAACATATTTAAATGGTGATCATGTAACCCATCCTGACTTCATGTTGTATGACGCTCTTGATGTTGT
TTTATACATGGACCCAATGTGCCTGGATGCGTTCCCAAAATTAGTTTGTTTTAAAAAACGTATTGAAGCT
ATCCCACAAATTGATAAGTACTTGAAATCCAGCAAGTATATAGCATGGCCTTTGCAGGGCTGGCAAGCCA
CGTTTGGTGGTGGCGACCATCCTCCAAAATCGGATCTGGAAGTTCTGTTCCAGGGGCCCCTGGGATCCAA
ACCAGTGTCAGAAAAAATAATGGAAATAAAGCTCATTAAAGGTCCTAAAGGTCTTGGGTTTAGCATTGCT
GGAGGTGTTGGAAATCAGCATATTCCTGGGGATAATAGCATCTATGTAACCAAAATAATTGAAGGAGGTG
CAGCACATAAGGATGGCAAACTTCAGATTGGAGATAAACTTTTAGCAGTGAATAACGTATGTTTAGAAGA
AGTTACTCATGAAGAAGCAGTAACTGCCTTAAAGAACACATCTGATTTTGTTTATTTGAAAGTGGCAAAA
CCCACAAGTATGTATATGAATGATGGCTATGCACCACCTGATATCACCAACTCTTGAGTCGACTCGAGCG
GCCGCATCGTGACTGACTGACGATCTGCCTCGCGCGTTTCGGTGATGACGGTGAAAACCTCTGACACATG
CAGCTCCCGGAGACGGTCACAGCTTGTCTGTAAGCGGATGCCGGGAGCAGACAAGCCCGTCAGGGCGCGT
CAGCGGGTGTTGGCGGGTGTCGGGGCGCAGCCATGACCCAGTCACGTAGCGATAGCGGAGTGTATAATTC
TTGAAGACGAAAGGGCCTCGTGATACGCCTATTTTTATAGGTTAATGTCATGATAATAATGGTTTCTTAG
ACGTCAGGTGGCACTTTTCGGGGAAATGTGCGCGGAACCCCTATTTGTTTATTTTTCTAAATACATTCAA
ATATGTATCCGCTCATGAGACAATAACCCTGATAAATGCTTCAATAATATTGAAAAAGGAAGAGTATGAG
TATTCAACATTTCCGTGTCGCCCTTATTCCCTTTTTTGCGGCATTTTGCCTTCCTGTTTTTGCTCACCCA
GAAACGCTGGTGAAAGTAAAAGATGCTGAAGATCAGTTGGGTGCACGAGTGGGTTACATCGAACTGGATC
TCAACAGCGGTAAGATCCTTGAGAGTTTTCGCCCCGAAGAACGTTTTCCAATGATGAGCACTTTTAAAGT
TCTGCTATGTGGCGCGGTATTATCCCGTGTTGACGCCGGGCAAGAGCAACTCGGTCGCCGCATACACTAT
TCTCAGAATGACTTGGTTGAGTACTCACCAGTCACAGAAAAGCATCTTACGGATGGCATGACAGTAAGAG
AATTATGCAGTGCTGCCATAACCATGAGTGATAACACTGCGGCCAACTTACTTCTGACAACGATCGGAGG
ACCGAAGGAGCTAACCGCTTTTTTGCACAACATGGGGGATCATGTAACTCGCCTTGATCGTTGGGAACCG
GAGCTGAATGAAGCCATACCAAACGACGAGCGTGACACCACGATGCCTGCAGCAATGGCAACAACGTTGC
GCAAACTATTAACTGGCGAACTACTTACTCTAGCTTCCCGGCAACAATTAATAGACTGGATGGAGGCGGA
TAAAGTTGCAGGACCACTTCTGCGCTCGGCCCTTCCGGCTGGCTGGTTTATTGCTGATAAATCTGGAGCC
GGTGAGCGTGGGTCTCGCGGTATCATTGCAGCACTGGGGCCAGATGGTAAGCCCTCCCGTATCGTAGTTA
TCTACACGACGGGGAGTCAGGCAACTATGGATGAACGAAATAGACAGATCGCTGAGATAGGTGCCTCACT
GATTAAGCATTGGTAACTGTCAGACCAAGTTTACTCATATATACTTTAGATTGATTTAAAACTTCATTTT
TAATTTAAAAGGATCTAGGTGAAGATCCTTTTTGATAATCTCATGACCAAAATCCCTTAACGTGAGTTTT
CGTTCCACTGAGCGTCAGACCCCGTAGAAAAGATCAAAGGATCTTCTTGAGATCCTTTTTTTCTGCGCGT
AATCTGCTGCTTGCAAACAAAAAAACCACCGCTACCAGCGGTGGTTTGTTTGCCGGATCAAGAGCTACCA
ACTCTTTTTCCGAAGGTAACTGGCTTCAGCAGAGCGCAGATACCAAATACTGTCCTTCTAGTGTAGCCGT
AGTTAGGCCACCACTTCAAGAACTCTGTAGCACCGCCTACATACCTCGCTCTGCTAATCCTGTTACCAGT
GGCTGCTGCCAGTGGCGATAAGTCGTGTCTTACCGGGTTGGACTCAAGACGATAGTTACCGGATAAGGCG
CAGCGGTCGGGCTGAACGGGGGGTTCGTGCACACAGCCCAGCTTGGAGCGAACGACCTACACCGAACTGA
GATACCTACAGCGTGAGCTATGAGAAAGCGCCACGCTTCCCGAAGGGAGAAAGGCGGACAGGTATCCGGT
AAGCGGCAGGGTCGGAACAGGAGAGCGCACGAGGGAGCTTCCAGGGGGAAACGCCTGGTATCTTTATAGT
CCTGTCGGGTTTCGCCACCTCTGACTTGAGCGTCGATTTTTGTGATGCTCGTCAGGGGGGCGGAGCCTAT
GGAAAAACGCCAGCAACGCGGCCTTTTTACGGTTCCTGGCCTTTTGCTGGCCTTTTGCTCACATGTTCTT
TCCTGCGTTATCCCCTGATTCTGTGGATAACCGTATTACCGCCTTTGAGTGAGCTGATACCGCTCGCCGC
AGCCGAACGACCGAGCGCAGCGAGTCAGTGAGCGAGGAAGCGGAAGAGCGCCTGATGCGGTATTTTCTCC
TTACGCATCTGTGCGGTATTTCACACCGCATAAATTCCGACACCATCGAATGGCGCAAAACCTTTCGCGG
TATGGCATGATAGCGCCCGGAAGAGAGTCAATTCAGGGTGGTGAATGTGAAACCAGTAACGTTATACGAT
GTCGCAGAGTATGCCGGTGTCTCTTATCAGACCGTTTCCCGCGTGGTGAACCAGGCCAGCCACGTTTCTG
CGAAAACGCGGGAAAAAGTGGAAGCGGCGATGGCGGAGCTGAATTACATTCCCAACCGCGTGGCACAACA
ACTGGCGGGCAAACAGTCGTTGCTGATTGGCGTTGCCACCTCCAGTCTGGCCCTGCACGCGCCGTCGCAA
ATTGTCGCGGCGATTAAATCTCGCGCCGATCAACTGGGTGCCAGCGTGGTGGTGTCGATGGTAGAACGAA
GCGGCGTCGAAGCCTGTAAAGCGGCGGTGCACAATCTTCTCGCGCAACGCGTCAGTGGGCTGATCATTAA
CTATCCGCTGGATGACCAGGATGCCATTGCTGTGGAAGCTGCCTGCACTAATGTTCCGGCGTTATTTCTT
GATGTCTCTGACCAGACACCCATCAACAGTATTATTTTCTCCCATGAAGACGGTACGCGACTGGGCGTGG
AGCATCTGGTCGCATTGGGTCACCAGCAAATCGCGCTGTTAGCGGGCCCATTAAGTTCTGTCTCGGCGCG
TCTGCGTCTGGCTGGCTGGCATAAATATCTCACTCGCAATCAAATTCAGCCGATAGCGGAACGGGAAGGC
GACTGGAGTGCCATGTCCGGTTTTCAACAAACCATGCAAATGCTGAATGAGGGCATCGTTCCCACTGCGA
TGCTGGTTGCCAACGATCAGATGGCGCTGGGCGCAATGCGCGCCATTACCGAGTCCGGGCTGCGCGTTGG
TGCGGATATCTCGGTAGTGGGATACGACGATACCGAAGACAGCTCATGTTATATCCCGCCGTTAACCACC
ATCAAACAGGATTTTCGCCTGCTGGGGCAAACCAGCGTGGACCGCTTGCTGCAACTCTCTCAGGGCCAGG
CGGTGAAGGGCAATCAGCTGTTGCCCGTCTCACTGGTGAAAAGAAAAACCACGCTAGCGCCCAATACGCA
AACCGCCTCTCCCCGCGCGTTGGCCGATTCATTAATGCAGCTGGCACGACAGGTTTCCCGACTGGAAAGC
GGGCAGTGAGCGCAACGCAATTAATGTAAGTTAGCTCACTCATTAGGCACCCCAGGCTTTACACTTTATG
CTTCCGGCTCGTATGTTGTGTGGAATTGTGAGCGGATAACAATTTCACACAGGAAACAGCTATGACCATG
ATTACGGATTCACTGGCCGTCGTTTTACAACGTCGTGACTGGGAAAACCCTGGCGTTACCCAACTTAATC
GCCTTGCAGCACATCCCCCTTTCGCCAGCTGGCGTAATAGCGAAGAGGCCCGCACCGATCGCCCTTCCCA
ACAGTTGCGCAGCCTGAATGGCGAATGGCGCTTTGCCTGGTTTCCGGCACCAGAAGCGGTGCCGGAAAGC
TGGCTGGAGTGCGATCTTCCTGAGGCCGATACTGTCGTCGTCCCCTCAAACTGGCAGATGCACGGTTACG
ATGCGCCCATCTACACCAACGTGACCTATCCCATTACGGTCAATCCGCCGTTTGTTCCCACGGAGAATCC
GACGGGTTGTTACTCGCTCACATTTAATGTTGATGAAAGCTGGCTACAGGAAGGCCAGACGCGAATTATT
TTTGATGGCGTTGGAATTAGCTTATCGACTGCACGGTGCACCAATGCTTCTGGCGTCAGGCAGCCATCGG
AAGCTGTGGTATGGCTGTGCAGGTCGTAAATCACTGCATAATTCGTGTCGCTCAAGGCGCACTCCCGTTC
TGGATAATGTTTTTTGCGCCGACATCATAACGGTTCTGGCAAATATTCTGAAATGAGCTG
Features (pLannotate 1.2.2; 17 found; start..end, strand, type, name):
      1..29      +  promoter       tac promoter: strong E. coli promoter; hybrid between the trp and lac UV5 promoters
     37..53      +  protein_bind   lac operator: The lac repressor binds to the lac operator to inhibit transcription in E. coli. This inhibition can be relieved by adding lactose or isopropyl-β-D-thiogalactopyranoside (IPTG). lac repressor encoded by lacI
     76..729     +  CDS            GST26_SCHJA: Experimental evidence at protein level: Swiss-Prot protein existence level 1. GST isoenzymes appear to play a central role in the parasite detoxification system. Other functions are also suspected including a role in increasing the solubility of haematin in the parasite gut. From Schistosoma japonicum (Blood fluke).
    769..1104    +  CDS            DLG4 (fragment): DLG4_HUMAN - Also known as PSD95. Experimental evidence at protein level: Swiss-Prot protein existence level 1. Postsynaptic scaffolding protein that plays a critical role in synaptogenesis and synaptic plasticity by providing a platform for the postsynaptic clustering of crucial synaptic proteins. Interacts with the cytoplasmic tail of NMDA receptor subunits and shaker-type potassium channels. Required for synaptic plasticity associated with NMDA receptor signaling. Overexpression or depletion of DLG4 changes the ratio of excitatory to inhibitory synapses in hippocampal neurons. May reduce th
   1145..1184    +  CDS            rop (fragment): Rop protein, which maintains plasmids at low copy number; rop
   1286..1326    +  misc_feature   bom (fragment): basis of mobility region from pBR322
   1431..1535    +  promoter       AmpR promoter: bla
   1536..2396    +  CDS            AmpR: β-lactamase; bla; confers resistance to ampicillin, carbenicillin, and related antibiotics
   2567..3155    +  rep_origin     ori: high-copy-number ColE1/pMB1/pBR322/pUC origin of replication
   3341..3392    -  misc_feature   bom (fragment): basis of mobility region from pBR322
   3399..3476    +  promoter       lacI promoter: lacI
   3477..4559    +  CDS            lacI: lac repressor; lacI; The lac repressor binds to the lac operator to inhibit transcription in E. coli. This inhibition can be relieved by adding lactose or isopropyl-β-D-thiogalactopyranoside (IPTG).
   4572..4593    +  protein_bind   CAP binding site: CAP binding activates transcription in the presence of cAMP. E. coli catabolite activator protein
   4608..4638    +  promoter       lac promoter: promoter for the E. coli lac operon
   4646..4662    +  protein_bind   lac operator: The lac repressor binds to the lac operator to inhibit transcription in E. coli. This inhibition can be relieved by adding lactose or isopropyl-β-D-thiogalactopyranoside (IPTG). lac repressor encoded by lacI
   4682..4855    +  CDS            lacZα: LacZα fragment of β-galactosidase; lacZ fragment
   5119..5235    -  CDS            yciV (fragment): RNAAM_ECOLI - Also known as trpH From Escherichia coli (strain K12).
