[The description below was written by a language model from this plasmid's Addgene catalogue record and pLannotate feature annotations shown in this document.]
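Description:
DLG1_PDZ_2 is a bacterial expression plasmid built on the pGEX-6P-1 backbone for producing the second PDZ domain of human DLG1 (also known as SAP97 or hdlg) as a glutathione S-transferase fusion in E. coli. The sequenced construct is 5,310 nt. It replicates from a ColE1/pMB1-type origin and is selected with ampicillin through the β-lactamase (AmpR) gene and its own promoter. Short remnants of the pBR322 rop and bom regions, a lac promoter/lacZα segment and a small fragment matching E. coli yciV are also annotated; these are backbone carry-over rather than functional payload.

Expression is driven by the tac promoter, a strong trp/lac hybrid, followed by a lac operator. The plasmid carries its own lacI gene, so transcription is held off by lac repressor until induced with IPTG. Downstream lies the Schistosoma japonicum GST coding sequence, followed after a short linker by an insert of roughly 340 bp, giving an N-terminal GST tag suited to glutathione affinity purification. The automated annotation labels this insert as a fragment of DLG4 (PSD-95) rather than DLG1. The two are related PDZ-containing scaffold proteins, so this may simply be a homology-based match, but the feature table alone does not confirm the insert's identity, and the catalogue entry is the source for the DLG1 PDZ2 assignment. The cloning sites used are not recorded.

The stated purpose is expression and purification of the isolated PDZ domain, and the associated work concerned mapping the binding specificities of the PDZ domain family.
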