Addgene plasmid #103916: DLG1_PDZ_2
Purpose: Protein expression and purification of DLG1 PDZ2 domain
Depositing lab: Sachdev Sidhu. Depositing organization: University of Toronto. Publication: A specificity map for the PDZ domain family. Tonikian R, Zhang Y, Sazinsky SL, Currell B, Yeh JH, Reva B, Held HA, Appleton BA, Evangelista M, Wu Y, Xin X, Chan AC, Seshagiri S, Lasky LA, Sander C, Boone C, Bader GD, Sidhu SS. PLoS Biol. 2008 Sep 30;6(9):e239. doi: 10.1371/journal.pbio.0060239. PubMed 18828675.
Backbone
  Vector backbone: pGEX-6P-1
  Backbone size w/o insert (bp): 4984
  Vector type: Bacterial Expression
Growth in bacteria
  Bacterial resistance: Ampicillin, 100 μg/mL
  Growth temperature: 37°C
  Growth strain: DH5alpha
  Copy number: Unknown
Gene/Insert
  Gene/Insert name: DLG1 (alt name: DLG1 PDZ2)
  Species: H. sapiens (human)
  Entrez Gene: DLG1 (a.k.a. DLGH1, SAP-97, SAP97, hdlg)
  Promoter: tac
  Tag / fusion protein: GST (N terminal on backbone)
  Cloning method: Restriction Enzyme; 5′ cloning site unknown (unknown if destroyed); 3′ cloning site unknown (unknown if destroyed)
  Sequencing primers: 5′ pGEX Fwd
Terms and licenses: Academic/Nonprofit Terms; Industry Terms: Not Available to Industry
How to cite: DLG1_PDZ_2 was a gift from Sachdev Sidhu (Addgene plasmid # 103916 ; http://n2t.net/addgene:103916 ; RRID:Addgene_103916)
